>Addgene plasmid #146623 | pAc5.1B-HA-SBP-MBP_J | depositor full sequence | sequence record 289069 | Full Sequence
CTTCAAGGAATTAATTCTATATTCTAAAAACACAAATGATACTTCTAAAAAAAATCATGAATGGCATCAA
CTCTGAATCAAATCTTTGCAGATGCACCTACTTCTCATTTCCACTGTCACATCATTTTTCCAGATCTCGC
TGCCTGTTATGTGGCCCACAAACCAAGACACGTTTTATGGCCATTAAAGCTGGCTGATCGTCGCCAAACA
CCAAATACATATCAATATGTACATTCGAGAAAGAAGCGATCAAAGAAGCGTCTTCGGGCGAGTAGGAGAA
TGCGGAGGAGAAGGAGAACGAGCTGATCTAGTATCTCTCCACAATCCAATGCCAACTGACCAACTGGCCA
TATTCGGAGCAATTTGAAGCCAATTTCCATCGCCTGGCGATCGCTCCATTCTTGGCTATATGTTTTTCAC
CGTTCCCGGGGCCATTTTCAAAGACTCGTCGGTAAGATAAGATTGTGTCACTCGCTGTCTCTCTTCATTT
GTCGAAGAATGCTGAGGAATTTCGCGATGACGTCGGCGAGTATTTTGAAGAATGAGAATAATTTGTATTT
ATACGAAAATCAGTTAGTGGAATTTTCTACAAAAACATGTTATCTATAGATAATTTTGTTGCAAAATATG
TTGACTATGACAAAGATTGTATGTATATACCTTTAATGTATTCTCATTTTCTTATGTATTTATAATGGCA
ATGATGATACTGATGATATTTTAAGATGATGCCAGACCACAGGCTGATTTCTGCGTCTTTTGCCGAACGC
AGTGCATGTGCGGTTGTTGTTTTTTGGAATAGTTTCAATTTTCGGACTGTCCGCTTTGATTTCAGTTTCT
TGGCTTATTCAAAAAGCAAAGTAAAGCCAAAAAAGCGAGATGGCAATACCAAATGCGGCAAAACGGTAGT
GGAAGGAAAGGGGTGCGGGGCAGCGGAAGGAAGGGTGGGGCGGGGCGTGGCGGGGTCTGTGGCTGGGCGC
GACGTCACCGACGTTGGAGCCACTCCTTTGACCATGTGTGCGTGTGTGTATTATTCGTGTCTCGCCACTC
GCCGGTTGTTTTTTTCTTTTTATCTCGCTCTCTCTAGCGCCATCTCGTACGCATGCTCAACGCACCGCAT
GTTGCCGTGTCCTTTATGCGTCATTTTGGCTCGAAATAGGCAATTATTTAAACAAAGATTAGTCAACGAA
AACGCTAAAATAAATAAGTCTACAATATGGTTACTTATTGCCATGTGTGTGCAGCCAACGATAGCAACAA
AAGCAACAACACAGTGGCTTTCCCTCTTTCACTTTTTGTTTGCAAGCGCGTGCGAGCAAGACGGCACGAC
CGGCAAACGCAATTACGCTGACAAAGAGCAGACGAAGTTTTGGCCGAAAAACATCAAGGCGCCTGATACG
AATGCATTTGCAATAACAATTGCGATATTTAATATTGTTTATGAAGCTGTTTGACTTCAAAACACACAAA
AAAAAAAATAAAACAAATTATTTGAAAGAGAATTAGGAATCGGACAGCTTATCGTTACGGGCTAACAGCA
CACCGAGACGAAATAGCTTACCTGACGTCACAGCCTCTGGAAGAACTGCCGCCAAGCAGAGAGAGAGAGA
AAAAGAGGGAGAGCAGCTTAGACCGCATGTGCTTGTGTGTGAGGCGTCTCTCTCTTCGTCTCCTGTTTGC
GCAAACGCATAGACTGCACTGAGAAAATCGATTACCTATTTTTTATGAATGAATATTTGCACTATTACTA
TTCAAAACTATTAAGATAGCAATCACATTCAATAGCCAAATACTATACCACCTGAGCGATGCAACGAAAT
GATCAATTTGAGCAAAAATGCTGCATATTTAGGACGGCATCATTATAGAAATGCTTCTTGCTGTGTACTT
TTCTCTCGTCTGGCAGCTGTTTCGCCGTTATTGTTAAAACCGGCTTAAGTTAGGTGTGTTTTCTACGACT
AGTGATGCCCCTACTAGAAGATGTGTGTTGCACAAATGTCCCTGAATAACCAATTTGAAGTGCAGATAGC
AGTAAACGTAAGCTAATATGAATATTATTTAACTGTAATGTTTTAATATCGCTGGACATTACTAATAAAC
CCACTATAAACACATGTACATATGTATGTTTTGGCATACAATGAGTAGTTGGGGAAAAAATGTGTAAAAG
CACCGTGACCATCACAGCATAAAGATAACCAGCTGAAGTATCGAATATGAGTAACCCCCAAATTGAATCA
CATGCCGCAACTGATAGGACCCATGGAAGTACACTCTTCATGGCGATATACAAGACACACACAAGCACGA
ACACCCAGTTGCGGAGGAAATTCTCCGTAAATGAAAACCCAATCGGCGAACAATTCATACCCATATATGG
TAAAAGTTTTGAACGCGACTTGAGAGCGGAGAGCATTGCGGCTGATAAGGTTTTAGCGCTAAGCGGGCTT
TATAAAACGGGCTGCGGGACCAGTTTTCATATCACTACCGTTTGAGTTCTTGTGCTGTGTGGATACTCCT
CCCGACACAAAGCCGCTCCATCAGCCAGCAGTCGTCTAATCCAGAGACCCCGGATCGGGGTACCTGGCGG
CCACCATGTACCCATACGATGTTCCAGATTACGCTCCCGGAAGCGGTAGCGGTACCATGGACGAGAAGAC
CACCGGCTGGCGGGGCGGCCACGTGGTGGAGGGCCTGGCCGGCGAGCTGGAGCAGCTGCGGGCCAGGCTG
GAGCACCACCCTCAGGGCCAGCGGGAGCCCTCCGGCGGCTGCAAGCCCCCAGAATTCATGAAAATCGAAG
AAGGTAAACTGGTAATCTGGATTAACGGCGATAAAGGCTATAACGGTCTCGCTGAAGTCGGTAAGAAATT
CGAGAAAGATACCGGAATTAAAGTCACCGTTGAGCATCCGGATAAACTGGAAGAGAAATTCCCGCAGGTT
GCGGCAACTGGCGATGGCCCTGACATTATCTTCTGGGCACACGACCGCTTTGGTGGCTACGCTCAATCTG
GCCTGTTGGCTGAAATCACCCCGGACAAAGCGTTCCAGGACAAGCTGTATCCGTTTACCTGGGATGCCGT
ACGTTACAACGGCAAGCTGATTGCTTACCCGATCGCTGTTGAAGCGTTATCGCTGATTTATAACAAAGAT
CTGCTGCCGAACCCGCCAAAAACCTGGGAAGAGATCCCGGCGCTGGATAAAGAACTGAAAGCGAAAGGTA
AGAGCGCGCTGATGTTCAACCTGCAAGAACCGTACTTCACCTGGCCGCTGATTGCTGCTGACGGGGGTTA
TGCGTTCAAGTATGAAAACGGCAAGTACGACATTAAAGACGTGGGCGTGGATAACGCTGGCGCGAAAGCG
GGTCTGACCTTCCTGGTTGACCTGATTAAAAGCAAACACATGAATGCAGACACCGATTACTCCATCGCAG
AAGCTGCCTTTAATAAAGGCGAAACAGCGATGACCATCAACGGCCCGTGGGCATGGTCCAACATCGACAC
CAGCAAAGTGAATTATGGTGTAACGGTACTGCCGACCTTCAAGGGTCAACCATCCAAACCGTTCGTTGGC
GTGCTGAGCGCAGGTATTAACGCCGCCAGTCCGAACAAAGAGCTGGCGAAAGAGTTCCTCGAAAACTATC
TGCTGACTGATGAAGGTCTGGAAGCGGTTAATAAAGACAAACCGCTGGGTGCCGTAGCGCTGAAGTCTTA
CGAGGAAGAGTTGGCGAAAGATCCACGTATTGCCGCCACCATGGAAAACGCCCAGAAAGGTGAAATCATG
CCGAACATCCCGCAGATGTCCGCTTTCTGGTATGCCGTGCGTACTGCGGTGATCAACGCCGCCAGCGGTC
GTCAGACTGTCGATGAAGCCCTGAAAGACTAGGCGGCCGCTCGAGTCTAGAGGGCCCGCGGTTCGAAGGT
AAGCCTATCCCTAACCCTCTCCTCGGTCTCGATTCTACGCGTACCGGTCATCATCACCATCACCATTGAG
TTTAAACCCGCTGATCAGCCTCGACTGTGCCTTCTAAGGCCTGAGCTCGCTGATCAGCCTCGATCGAGGA
TCCAGACATGATAAGATACATTGATGAGTTTGGACAAACCACAACTAGAATGCAGTGAAAAAAATGCTTT
ATTTGTGAAATTTGTGATGCTATTGCTTTATTTGTAACCATTATAAGCTGCAATAAACAAGTTAACAACA
ACAATTGCATTCATTTTATGTTTCAGGTTCAGGGGGAGGTGTGGGAGGTTTTTTAAAGCAAGTAAAACCT
CTACAAATGTGGTATGGCTGATTATGATCAGTCGACCGATGCCCTTGAGAGCCTTCAACCCAGTCAGCTC
CTTCCGGTGGGCGCGGGGCATGACTATCGTCGCCGCACTTATGACTGTCTTCTTTATCATGCAACTCGTA
GGACAGGTGCCGGCAGCGCTCTGGGTCATTTTCGGCGAGGACCGCTTTCGCTGGAGCGCGACGATGATCG
GCCTGTCGCTTGCGGTATTCGGAATCTTGCACGCCCTCGCTCAAGCCTTCGTCACTGGTCCCGCCACCAA
ACGTTTCGGCGAGAAGCAGGCCATTATCGCCGGCATGGCGGCCGACGCGCTGGGCTACGTCTTGCTGGCG
TTCGCGACGCGAGGCTGGATGGCCTTCCCCATTATGATTCTTCTCGCTTCCGGCGGCATCGGGATGCCCG
CGTTGCAGGCCATGCTGTCCAGGCAGGTAGATGACGACCATCAGGGACAGCTTCAAGGATCGCTCGCGGC
TCTTACCAGCCAGCAAAAGGCCAGGAACCGTAAAAAGGCCGCGTTGCTGGCGTTTTTCCATAGGCTCCGC
CCCCCTGACGAGCATCACAAAAATCGACGCTCAAGTCAGAGGTGGCGAAACCCGACAGGACTATAAAGAT
ACCAGGCGTTTCCCCCTGGAAGCTCCCTCGTGCGCTCTCCTGTTCCGACCCTGCCGCTTACCGGATACCT
GTCCGCCTTTCTCCCTTCGGGAAGCGTGGCGCTTTCTCAATGCTCACGCTGTAGGTATCTCAGTTCGGTG
TAGGTCGTTCGCTCCAAGCTGGGCTGTGTGCACGAACCCCCCGTTCAGCCCGACCGCTGCGCCTTATCCG
GTAACTATCGTCTTGAGTCCAACCCGGTAAGACACGACTTATCGCCACTGGCAGCAGCCACTGGTAACAG
GATTAGCAGAGCGAGGTATGTAGGCGGTGCTACAGAGTTCTTGAAGTGGTGGCCTAACTACGGCTACACT
AGAAGGACAGTATTTGGTATCTGCGCTCTGCTGAAGCCAGTTACCTTCGGAAAAAGAGTTGGTAGCTCTT
GATCCGGCAAACAAACCACCGCTGGTAGCGGTGGTTTTTTTGTTTGCAAGCAGCAGATTACGCGCAGAAA
AAAAGGATCTCAAGAAGATCCTTTGATCTTTTCTACGGGGTCTGACGCTCAGTGGAACGAAAACTCACGT
TAAGGGATTTTGGTCATGAGATTATCAAAAAGGATCTTCACCTAGATCCTTTTAAATTAAAAATGAAGTT
TTAAATCAATCTAAAGTATATATGAGTAAACTTGGTCTGACAGTTACCAATGCTTAATCAGTGAGGCACC
TATCTCAGCGATCTGTCTATTTCGTTCATCCATAGTTGCCTGACTCCCCGTCGTGTAGATAACTACGATA
CGGGAGGGCTTACCATCTGGCCCCAGTGCTGCAATGATACCGCGAGACCCACGCTCACCGGCTCCAGATT
TATCAGCAATAAACCAGCCAGCCGGAAGGGCCGAGCGCAGAAGTGGTCCTGCAACTTTATCCGCCTCCAT
CCAGTCTATTAATTGTTGCCGGGAAGCTAGAGTAAGTAGTTCGCCAGTTAATAGTTTGCGCAACGTTGTT
GCCATTGCTGCAGGCATCGTGGTGTCACGCTCGTCGTTTGGTATGGCTTCATTCAGCTCCGGTTCCCAAC
GATCAAGGCGAGTTACATGATCCCCCATGTTGTGCAAAAAAGCGGTTAGCTCCTTCGGTCCTCCGATCGT
TGTCAGAAGTAAGTTGGCCGCAGTGTTATCACTCATGGTTATGGCAGCACTGCATAATTCTCTTACTGTC
ATGCCATCCGTAAGATGCTTTTCTGTGACTGGTGAGTACTCAACCAAGTCATTCTGAGAATAGTGTATGC
GGCGACCGAGTTGCTCTTGCCCGGCGTCAACACGGGATAATACCGCGCCACATAGCAGAACTTTAAAAGT
GCTCATCATTGGAAAACGTTCTTCGGGGCGAAAACTCTCAAGGATCTTACCGCTGTTGAGATCCAGTTCG
ATGTAACCCACTCGTGCACCCAACTGATCTTCAGCATCTTTTACTTTCACCAGCGTTTCTGGGTGAGCAA
AAACAGGAAGGCAAAATGCCGCAAAAAAGGGAATAAGGGCGACACGGAAATGTTGAATACTCATACTCTT
CCTTTTTCAATATTATTGAAGCATTTATCAGGGTTATTGTCTCATGAGCGGATACATATTTGAATGTATT
TAGAAAAATAAACAAATAGGGGTTCCGCGCACATTTCCCCGAAAAGTGCCACCTGACGTCTAAGAAACCA
TTATTATCATGACATTAACCTATAAAAATAGGCGTATCACGAGGCCCTTTCGT
Features (pLannotate 1.2.2; 11 found; start..end, strand, type, name):
     56..2568    +  promoter       Ac5 promoter: Drosophila melanogaster actin 5C promoter
   2599..2625    +  CDS            3xHA (fragment): three tandem HA epitope tags
   2647..2760    +  CDS            SBP: streptavidin-binding peptide selected from a peptide library; binds streptavidin with nanomolar affinity (Keefe et al., 2001)
   2788..3879    +  CDS            MBP: maltose binding protein from E. coli; malE (mutated); This version of the gene does not encode a signal sequence, so MBP will remain in the cytosol.
   3918..3959    +  CDS            V5 tag: epitope tag from simian virus 5
   4059..4193    -  polyA_signal   SV40 poly(A) signal: SV40 polyadenylation signal
   4216..4300    -  CDS            large T antigen (fragment): large T antigen from SV40 (simian virus 40)
   4301..4771    +  CDS            TcR (fragment): tetracycline efflux protein; tet; confers resistance to tetracycline
   4815..5403    -  rep_origin     ori: high-copy-number ColE1/pMB1/pBR322/pUC origin of replication
   5574..6434    -  CDS            AmpR: β-lactamase; bla; confers resistance to ampicillin, carbenicillin, and related antibiotics
   6435..6539    -  promoter       AmpR promoter: bla
