[The description below was written by a language model from this plasmid's Addgene catalogue record and pLannotate feature annotations shown in this document.]
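Description:
pAc5.1B-HA-SBP-MBP_J is a 6,633 nt empty-backbone insect expression plasmid. The catalogue lists its parental backbone as unknown, although the name and annotated features point to a pAc5.1-style architecture. It is propagated in E. coli through a ColE1/pUC-type origin and selected with ampicillin via the β-lactamase gene under its native bla promoter. The feature annotation describes the origin as high-copy, whereas the catalogue entry records the plasmid as low copy; the record does not resolve this difference. No marker for selection in insect cells is annotated. Short fragments matching a tetracycline resistance gene and SV40 large T antigen also appear, and these are most likely non-functional backbone remnants.

The expression unit is driven by the Drosophila melanogaster actin 5C (Ac5) promoter, a strong constitutive promoter commonly used in Drosophila cultured cells. Downstream lies a composite tag: an HA epitope (annotated as a fragment of a 3xHA element, consistent with a single copy), a streptavidin-binding peptide (SBP) that binds streptavidin with nanomolar affinity, and E. coli maltose-binding protein lacking its signal sequence, so it stays cytosolic. A V5 epitope tag follows, and an SV40 polyadenylation signal sits beyond it to terminate the transcript. No gene of interest is present.

As deposited, the plasmid would be expected to express the HA-SBP-MBP module alone. This suits it for use as a tag-only control in streptavidin pulldown and HA immunodetection experiments, or as a recipient vector for making tagged fusions, though the record states no purpose beyond insect expression. The depositor notes that the sequence may be theoretical or Sanger-based.
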