Addgene plasmid #146623: pAc5.1B-HA-SBP-MBP_J
Purpose: (Empty Backbone) Insect Expression vector
Depositing lab: Elisa Izaurralde. Depositing organization: Max Planck Institute for Developmental Biology.
Backbone
  Vector backbone: Unknown
  Vector type: Insect Expression
Growth in bacteria
  Bacterial resistance: Ampicillin, 100 μg/mL
  Growth temperature: 37°C
  Growth strain: DH5alpha
  Copy number: Low Copy
Gene/Insert
  Gene/Insert name: None
Terms and licenses: Academic/Nonprofit Terms; Industry Terms: Not Available to Industry
Depositor comments: Plasmids from this collection were made available to the research community and donated after the lab closed. Please note that the sequence provided by the depositing laboratory may be theoretical/predicted or based on Sanger sequencing results. There may be discrepancies between sequencing results obtained by Addgene and the depositor sequence. If an Addgene verified sequence is not available, please contact before placing your order to request that our lab fully sequence the plasmid.
How to cite: pAc5.1B-HA-SBP-MBP_J was a gift from Elisa Izaurralde (Addgene plasmid # 146623 ; http://n2t.net/addgene:146623 ; RRID:Addgene_146623)
